Addgene plasmid #210856: pCDH1-CMV-FIP200-L324D/R543D/R548D-mCherry-Hygro
Purpose: Lentiviral expression vector encoding FIP200 mutant-mCherry
Depositing lab: James Hurley. Depositing organization: University of California, Berkeley. Publication: Structure and activation of the human autophagy-initiating ULK1C:PI3KC3-C1 supercomplex. Chen M, Nguyen TN, Ren X, Khuu G, Cook ASI, Zhao Y, Yildiz A, Lazarou M, Hurley JH. Nat Struct Mol Biol. 2025 Sep;32(9):1596-1605. doi: 10.1038/s41594-025-01557-x. Epub 2025 May 29. PubMed 40442316.
Backbone
  Vector backbone: pCDH1-CMV-MCS-SV40-Hygro
  Vector type: Lentiviral
  Selectable markers: Hygromycin
Growth in bacteria
  Bacterial resistance: Ampicillin, 100 μg/mL
  Growth temperature: 37°C
  Growth strain: NEB Stable
  Copy number: High Copy
Gene/Insert
  Gene/Insert name: FIP200
  Species: H. sapiens (human)
  Mutation: L324D/R543D/R548D
  Entrez Gene: RB1CC1 (a.k.a. ATG17, CC1, FIP200, PPP1R131)
  Tag / fusion protein: mCherry (C terminal on insert)
  Cloning method: Restriction Enzyme; 5′ cloning site NheI (unknown if destroyed); 3′ cloning site BamHI (unknown if destroyed)
Terms and licenses: Academic/Nonprofit Terms; Industry Terms: Not Available to Industry
Depositor comments: Please visit https://www.biorxiv.org/content/10.1101/2023.06.01.543278v3 for bioRxiv preprint.
How to cite: pCDH1-CMV-FIP200-L324D/R543D/R548D-mCherry-Hygro was a gift from James Hurley (Addgene plasmid # 210856 ; http://n2t.net/addgene:210856 ; RRID:Addgene_210856)
