[The description below was written by a language model from this plasmid's Addgene catalogue record and pLannotate feature annotations shown in this document.]
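Description:
pCDH1-CMV-FIP200-L324D/R543D/R548D-mCherry-Hygro is a 13.3 kb HIV-1-based lentiviral expression vector built on the pCDH1-CMV-MCS-SV40-Hygro backbone. It is propagated in E. coli through a high-copy ColE1/pUC-type origin with ampicillin resistance (AmpR under its own bla promoter). The viral genome is transcribed in packaging cells from an RSV promoter fused to a truncated 5' LTR. It carries the Ψ packaging signal with an adjoining gag fragment, the Rev response element for Rev-dependent nuclear export, and the cPPT/CTS element that aids nuclear import of the reverse-transcribed genome. A WPRE sits upstream of the truncated 3' LTR to boost transcript stability and expression, followed by an SV40 polyadenylation signal and SV40 origin outside the viral unit. This layout is typical of third-generation transfer vectors, which rely on packaging functions supplied in trans.

The payload is human FIP200 (RB1CC1), a scaffold subunit of the autophagy-initiating ULK1 complex, driven by the CMV immediate-early enhancer/promoter. According to the record, the coding sequence was inserted between NheI and BamHI sites. It carries three substitutions, L324D, R543D and R548D. It is joined through a short residual multiple-cloning-site segment to a C-terminal mCherry, allowing the mutant protein to be followed by red fluorescence. A separate SV40 promoter drives the hygromycin phosphotransferase gene (hph), so stably transduced mammalian cells can be selected with hygromycin. The record does not state the functional effect of the mutations. The associated work concerns the structure and activation of the human ULK1 complex and PI3KC3-C1 supercomplex, so the construct is evidently meant for expressing this FIP200 variant in cells in autophagy studies.
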