Features (pLannotate 1.2.2; 30 found; start..end, strand, type, name):
      6..232     +  promoter       RSV promoter: Rous sarcoma virus enhancer/promoter
    233..413     +  LTR            5' LTR (truncated): truncated 5' long terminal repeat (LTR) from HIV-1
    460..585     +  misc_feature   HIV-1 Ψ: packaging signal of human immunodeficiency virus type 1
    569..907     +  CDS            HIV-1 gag (fragment): gag protein from human immunodeficiency virus 1; gag
   1078..1311    +  misc_feature   RRE: The Rev response element (RRE) of HIV-1 allows for Rev-dependent mRNA export from the nucleus to the cytoplasm.
   1688..1788    +  CDS            Rev (fragment): human immunodeficiency virus 1 (HIV-1) Rev protein; rev; enhances nuclear export of unspliced and incompletely spliced viral mRNAs
   1807..1923    +  misc_feature   cPPT/CTS: central polypurine tract and central termination sequence of HIV-1
   1936..2012    +  enhancer       CMV enhancer (fragment): human cytomegalovirus immediate early enhancer
   2013..2216    +  promoter       CMV promoter: human cytomegalovirus (CMV) immediate early promoter
   2299..7080    +  CDS            RB1CC1: RBCC1_HUMAN - Also known as KIAA0203, RBICC. Experimental evidence at protein level: Swiss-Prot protein existence level 1. Involved in autophagy (PubMed:21775823). Regulates early events but also late events of autophagosome formation through direct interaction with Atg16L1 (PubMed:23392225). Required for the formation of the autophagosome-like double-membrane structure that surrounds the Salmonella-containing vacuole (SCV) during S.typhimurium infection and subsequent xenophagy (By similarity). Involved in repair of DNA damage caused by ionizing radiation, which subsequently improves cell sur
   7081..7133    +  misc_feature   MCS: multiple cloning site
   7147..7857    +  CDS            mCherry: monomeric derivative of DsRed fluorescent protein (Shaner et al., 2004) mammalian codon-optimized
   7916..8245    +  promoter       SV40 promoter: SV40 enhancer and early promoter
   8319..9341    +  CDS            hph: KHYB_ECOLX - Experimental evidence at protein level: Swiss-Prot protein existence level 1. The aminoglycoside phosphotransferases achieve inactivation of their antibiotic substrates by phosphorylation. Only phosphorylates hygromycin and closely related compounds such as demethyl analogs and destomycin. From Escherichia coli.
   9372..9394    +  rep_origin     f1 ori (fragment): f1 bacteriophage origin of replication; arrow indicates direction of (+) strand synthesis
   9400..9988    +  misc_feature   WPRE: woodchuck hepatitis virus posttranscriptional regulatory element
   9983..10090   +  CDS            nef (fragment): NEF_SIVS4 - Experimental evidence at protein level: Swiss-Prot protein existence level 1. Interferes with TCR signaling from the cell membrane. Interacts with CD247/TCRZ (TCR zeta chain) and exert potent down- regulation of cell surface TCR/CD3 complexes. From Simian immunodeficiency virus (isolate F236/smH4) (SIV-sm) (Simian immunodeficiency virus sooty mangabey monkey).
  10115..10295   +  LTR            5' LTR (truncated): truncated 5' long terminal repeat (LTR) from HIV-1
  10367..10488   +  polyA_signal   SV40 poly(A) signal: SV40 polyadenylation signal
  10528..10663   +  rep_origin     SV40 ori: SV40 origin of replication
  10718..10740   -  protein_bind   lac operator (fragment): The lac repressor binds to the lac operator to inhibit transcription in E. coli. This inhibition can be relieved by adding lactose or isopropyl-β-D-thiogalactopyranoside (IPTG). lac repressor encoded by lacI
  10744..10774   -  promoter       lac promoter: promoter for the E. coli lac operon
  10789..10810   -  protein_bind   CAP binding site: CAP binding activates transcription in the presence of cAMP. E. coli catabolite activator protein
  10823..10915   -  CDS            lacI (fragment): lac repressor; lacI; The lac repressor binds to the lac operator to inhibit transcription in E. coli. This inhibition can be relieved by adding lactose or isopropyl-β-D-thiogalactopyranoside (IPTG).
  11098..11686   -  rep_origin     ori: high-copy-number ColE1/pMB1/pBR322/pUC origin of replication
  11857..12717   -  CDS            AmpR: β-lactamase; bla; confers resistance to ampicillin, carbenicillin, and related antibiotics
  12718..12822   -  promoter       AmpR promoter: bla
  12917..12952   +  CDS            rop (fragment): Rop protein, which maintains plasmids at low copy number; rop
  13054..13153   +  misc_feature   bom (fragment): basis of mobility region from pBR322
  13159..13313   -  CDS            lacZα (fragment): LacZα fragment of β-galactosidase; lacZ fragment
>Addgene plasmid #210856 | pCDH1-CMV-FIP200-L324D/R543D/R548D-mCherry-Hygro | addgene full sequence | sequence record 417203 | Addgene NGS Result
ACGCGTGTAGTCTTATGCAATACTCTTGTAGTCTTGCAACATGGTAACGATGAGTTAGCAACATGCCTTA
CAAGGAGAGAAAAAGCACCGTGCATGCCGATTGGTGGAAGTAAGGTGGTACGATCGTGCCTTATTAGGAA
GGCAACAGACGGGTCTGACATGGATTGGACGAACCACTGAATTGCCGCATTGCAGAGATATTGTATTTAA
GTGCCTAGCTCGATACATAAACGGGTCTCTCTGGTTAGACCAGATCTGAGCCTGGGAGCTCTCTGGCTAA
CTAGGGAACCCACTGCTTAAGCCTCAATAAAGCTTGCCTTGAGTGCTTCAAGTAGTGTGTGCCCGTCTGT
TGTGTGACTCTGGTAACTAGAGATCCCTCAGACCCTTTTAGTCAGTGTGGAAAATCTCTAGCAGTGGCGC
CCGAACAGGGACTTGAAAGCGAAAGGGAAACCAGAGGAGCTCTCTCGACGCAGGACTCGGCTTGCTGAAG
CGCGCACGGCAAGAGGCGAGGGGCGGCGACTGGTGAGTACGCCAAAAATTTTGACTAGCGGAGGCTAGAA
GGAGAGAGATGGGTGCGAGAGCGTCAGTATTAAGCGGGGGAGAATTAGATCGCGATGGGAAAAAATTCGG
TTAAGGCCAGGGGGAAAGAAAAAATATAAATTAAAACATATAGTATGGGCAAGCAGGGAGCTAGAACGAT
TCGCAGTTAATCCTGGCCTGTTAGAAACATCAGAAGGCTGTAGACAAATACTGGGACAGCTACAACCATC
CCTTCAGACAGGATCAGAAGAACTTAGATCATTATATAATACAGTAGCAACCCTCTATTGTGTGCATCAA
AGGATAGAGATAAAAGACACCAAGGAAGCTTTAGACAAGATAGAGGAAGAGCAAAACAAAAGTAAGACCA
CCGCACAGCAAGCGGCCACTGATCTTCAGACCTGGAGGAGGAGATATGAGGGACAATTGGAGAAGTGAAT
TATATAAATATAAAGTAGTAAAAATTGAACCATTAGGAGTAGCACCCACCAAGGCAAAGAGAAGAGTGGT
GCAGAGAGAAAAAAGAGCAGTGGGAATAGGAGCTTTGTTCCTTGGGTTCTTGGGAGCAGCAGGAAGCACT
ATGGGCGCAGCGTCAATGACGCTGACGGTACAGGCCAGACAATTATTGTCTGGTATAGTGCAGCAGCAGA
ACAATTTGCTGAGGGCTATTGAGGCGCAACAGCATCTGTTGCAACTCACAGTCTGGGGCATCAAGCAGCT
CCAGGCAAGAATCCTGGCTGTGGAAAGATACCTAAAGGATCAACAGCTCCTGGGGATTTGGGGTTGCTCT
GGAAAACTCATTTGCACCACTGCTGTGCCTTGGAATGCTAGTTGGAGTAATAAATCTCTGGAACAGATTT
GGAATCACACGACCTGGATGGAGTGGGACAGAGAAATTAACAATTACACAAGCTTAATACACTCCTTAAT
TGAAGAATCGCAAAACCAGCAAGAAAAGAATGAACAAGAATTATTGGAATTAGATAAATGGGCAAGTTTG
TGGAATTGGTTTAACATAACAAATTGGCTGTGGTATATAAAATTATTCATAATGATAGTAGGAGGCTTGG
TAGGTTTAAGAATAGTTTTTGCTGTACTTTCTATAGTGAATAGAGTTAGGCAGGGATATTCACCATTATC
GTTTCAGACCCACCTCCCAACCCCGAGGGGACCCGACAGGCCCGAAGGAATAGAAGAAGAAGGTGGAGAG
AGAGACAGAGACAGATCCATTCGATTAGTGAACGGATCTCGACGGTATCGGTTAACTTTTAAAAGAAAAG
GGGGGATTGGGGGGTACAGTGCAGGGGAAAGAATAGTAGACATAATAGCAACAGACATACAAACTAAAGA
ATTACAAAAACAAATTACAAAATTCAAAATTTTATCGATACTAGTATTATGCCCAGTACATGACCTTATG
GGACTTTCCTACTTGGCAGTACATCTACGTATTAGTCATCGCTATTACCATGGTGATGCGGTTTTGGCAG
TACATCAATGGGCGTGGATAGCGGTTTGACTCACGGGGATTTCCAAGTCTCCACCCCATTGACGTCAATG
GGAGTTTGTTTTGGCACCAAAATCAACGGGACTTTCCAAAATGTCGTAACAACTCCGCCCCATTGACGCA
AATGGGCGGTAGGCGTGTACGGTGGGAGGTTTATATAAGCAGAGCTCGTTTAGTGAACCGTCAGATCGCC
TGGAGACGCCATCCACGCTGTTTTGACCTCCATAGAAGATTCTAGAGCTAGCGCCACCATGAAGCTCTAT
GTGTTTCTCGTGAATACCGGCACTACCCTGACCTTTGATACCGAACTGACCGTCCAGACCGTGGCTGACC
TGAAGCATGCTATCCAGTCTAAATACAAGATCGCAATTCAGCACCAGGTGCTGGTGGTCAACGGCGGAGA
GTGCATGGCCGCTGATCGCAGGGTCTGTACCTATTCAGCCGGCACCGACACTAACCCAATCTTCCTCTTT
AATAAGGAGATGATTCTGTGCGATAGACCCCCTGCTATCCCCAAGACCACTTTTAGCACTGAGAACGACA
TGGAAATCAAAGTGGAGGAATCCCTGATGATGCCAGCCGTGTTCCACACCGTCGCTTCTCGCACTCAGCT
GGCACTCGAGATGTACGAAGTGGCCAAGAAACTGTGCTCTTTCTGTGAGGGTCTCGTCCACGATGAACAT
CTGCAGCACCAGGGCTGGGCAGCCATTATGGCTAACCTGGAGGACTGTTCAAATAGTTATCAGAAACTGC
TCTTCAAGTTTGAGTCTATCTACTCAAACTATCTGCAGAGCATCGAAGACATTAAACTGAAGCTCACACA
CCTGGGAACCGCAGTGAGCGTCATGGCCAAGATCCCTCTGCTCGAGTGCCTGACTAGGCATTCCTACAGA
GAATGTCTGGGTAGGCTCGATAGTCTGCCAGAACACGAGGACAGCGAGAAAGCCGAAATGAAGCGCTCTA
CAGAGCTGGTGCTCTCACCTGACATGCCAAGGACAACCAACGAAAGTCTGCTCACCAGCTTCCCAAAGTC
CGTGGAGCATGTCTCCCCCGACACTGCCGATGCTGAATCTGGAAAGGAGATTAGAGAAAGTTGCCAGAGC
ACCGTGCACCAGCAGGACGAGACTACAATTGACACTAAGGACGGCGATCTGCCCTTCTTTAACGTCAGTC
TGCTCGATTGGATCAACGTCCAGGACAGACCTAATGATGTGGAGTCCGACGTCCGGAAGTGCTTTGATAG
CATGTCCCGTCTGGACCCACGTATCATTCGTCCTTTCATCGCAGAGTGTCGTCAGACCATTGCCAAGCTG
GACAACCAGAATATGAAAGCTATTAAGGGTCTGGAAGATCGGCTCTACGCCCTGGACCAGATGATCGCTA
GCTGTGGACGCCTGGTGAACGAGCAGAAGGAACTCGCTCAGGGTTTCCTGGCAAACCAGAAAAGAGCCGA
GAATCTCAAGGATGCATCAGTGCTGCCTGACCTGTGCCTCAGTCATGCCAATCAGCTGATGATTATGCTC
CAGAACCACCGCAAGCTGCTCGACATCAAACAGAAGTGTACCACTGCTAAACAGGAGCTGGCAAACAATC
TCCATGTGAGGCTGAAGTGGTGCTGTTTCGTCATGCTGCACGCAGACCAGGATGGCGAGAAGCTCCAGGC
CCTGCTCAGGCTGGTGATTGAGCTGCTCGAAAGAGTGAAGATCGTCGAGGCTCTGTCCACCGTCCCACAG
ATGTACTGCCTGGCAGTGGTCGAGGTGGTCAGACGTAAAATGTTTATCAAGCACTACAGAGAATGGGCAG
GTGCCCTCGTGAAAGATGGCAAGCGTCTGTATGAAGCCGAGAAATCTAAGCGTGAGTCATTCGGCAAACT
GTTTGACAAGAGCTTCCTCGATAACCGGCTGTTCCGCGGACTCGACAGTTGGCCACCCAGCTTTTGCACC
CAGAAACCTAGGAAGTTCGACTGTGAGCTGCCAGATATCTCCCTCAAGGACCTGCAGTTTCTCCAGTCCT
TCTGCCCATCTGAGGTGCAGCCCTTTCTGAGGGTCCCTCTGCTCTGTGACTTCGAACCTCTGCACCAGCA
TGTGCTGGCCCTCCACAACCTCGTCAAGGCTGCACAGAGTCTGGATGAGATGAGCCAGACAATCACCGAC
CTGCTCAGCGAACAGAAGGCTTCTGTGTCACAGACATCCCCACAGTCTGCTAGCTCCCCCCGTATGGAGA
GCACCGCAGGCATCACAACCACTACATCCCCACGTACACCTCCACCACTCACCGTGCAGGATCCCCTGTG
CCCTGCTGTCTGTCCTCTGGAGGAACTCTCTCCAGACAGTATTGATGCACACACTTTCGACTTTGAGACA
ATCCCTCATCCAAACATCGAACAGACCATTCACCAGGTGTCCCTGGACCTCGATTCTCTGGCCGAGAGCC
CCGAATCCGATTTTATGTCCGCTGTGAATGAGTTCGTCATTGAGGAAAACCTGTCTTCACCCAATCCTAT
CTCAGACCCACAGAGTCCCGAGATGATGGTGGAATCCCTGTACAGTAGCGTCATCAACGCCATTGATTCT
CGGCGCATGCAGGACACAAATGTGTGCGGCAAGGAGGACTTTGGAGATCATACCTCTCTGAACGTCCAGC
TCGAACGCTGTAGGGTGGTCGCTCAGGATTCTCATTTCTCAATCCAGACTATTAAGGAGGACCTGTGCCA
CTTCCGCACATTTGTGCAGAAGGAACAGTGCGACTTCAGTAACAGCCTGAAATGTACAGCCGTGGAGATC
AGGAACATCATCGAAAAGGTCAAGTGTTCTCTGGAGATCACCCTCAAAGAAAAGCACCAGAAAGAGCTGC
TCTCACTGAAGAACGAATACGAGGGAAAACTGGACGGTCTCATTAAGGAAACCGAGGAAAACGAGAATAA
AATCAAGAAACTGAAGGGAGAGCTGGTGTGCCTCGAGGAAGTCCTGCAGAACAAGGATAATGAATTCGCC
CTGGTGAAACATGAAAAGGAGGCTGTCATCTGCCTGCAGAATGAGAAAGACCAGAAGCTGCTCGAAATGG
AGAACATTATGCACTCACAGAATTGTGAGATCAAAGAACTGAAGCAGAGTAGAGAGATCGTGCTGGAAGA
TCTCAAGAAACTGCATGTCGAGAATGACGAAAAGCTGCAGCTGCTCCGTGCCGAACTCCAGAGCCTGGAG
CAGTCCCACCTCAAGGAACTGGAGGATACTCTGCAGGTGCGCCATATCCAGGAATTCGAGAAGGTGATGA
CAGACCACAGAGTCAGCCTCGAGGAACTGAAGAAAGAGAACCAGCAGATCATTAATCAGATCCAGGAGTC
CCACGCTGAAATCATTCAGGAAAAAGAGAAGCAGCTGCAGGAGCTGAAACTCAAGGTGTCTGACCTCAGC
GATACCCGCTGCAAACTGGAAGTCGAGCTGGCCCTCAAGGAAGCTGAGACTGACGAGATCAAAATTCTGC
TCGAGGAATCTCGGGCCCAGCAGAAAGAAACCCTGAAGTCACTGCTCGAACAGGAGACCGAAAATCTCCG
TACTGAGATCAGCAAACTGAACCAGAAGATTCAGGATAACAATGAGAATTACCAAGTGGGACTCGCTGAA
CTGAGAACTCTCATGACAATCGAGAAGGACCAGTGTATCTCTGAACTGATTTCACGTCATGAGGAAGAGT
CAAACATTCTGAAAGCAGAGCTCAATAAAGTGACTAGTCTGCACAACCAGGCCTTCGAGATCGAGAAGAA
CCTGAAGGAGCAGATCATTGAACTGCAGTCCAAGCTCGATTCCGAACTGTCTGCCCTCGAGAGGCAGAAA
GACGAAAAGATCACACAGCAGGAAGAGAAGTATGAGGCTATCATTCAGAACCTCGAAAAAGATAGGCAGA
AGCTGGTGTCCTCTCAGGAGCAGGACAGAGAACAGCTGATTCAGAAACTCAATTGCGAGAAGGACGAAGC
AATCCAGACAGCCCTCAAAGAGTTCAAGCTGGAGAGAGAAGTGGTCGAGAAAGAACTGCTCGAGAAAGTG
AAGCACCTGGAAAACCAGATCGCTAAGTCACCCGCAATTGATAGTACCCGTGGTGACTCAAGTAGCCTGG
TGGCCGAGCTCCAGGAAAAGCTGCAGGAAGAGAAGGCTAAGTTTCTGGAGCAGCTCGAAGAGCAGGAAAA
AAGAAAGAACGAAGAGATGCAGAATGTGCGTACAAGCCTGATCGCCGAGCAGCAGACCAACTTCAATACC
GTCCTGACTCGTGAGAAAATGCGGAAGGAAAACATCATTAATGACCTCAGCGATAAACTGAAGTCCACCA
TGCAGCAGCAGGAGCGCGACAAGGATCTCATCGAGTCCCTGTCTGAAGACAGAGCTCGTCTGCTCGAAGA
GAAGAAAAAGCTGGAAGAGGAAGTCAGTAAGCTGAGGTCCTCTTCATTCGTGCCAAGCCCCTACGTCGCT
ACTGCACCCGAGCTGTATGGAGCCTGCGCTCCTGAGCTGCCTGGTGAATCAGACCGGAGTGCCGTGGAGA
CTGCTGATGAAGGCCGCGTCGACTCTGCCATGGAGACAAGCATGATGTCCGTGCAGGAAAACATTCATAT
GCTGTCAGAGGAAAAGCAGAGAATCATGCTGCTCGAGCGTACCCTGCAGCTCAAAGAGGAAGAGAACAAG
CGCCTCAATCAGAGGCTGATGTCACAGAGTATGAGTAGCGTGTCCTCTCGCCACTCCGAGAAGATCGCCA
TTAGGGATTTCCAAGTGGGAGACCTGGTCCTCATCATTCTGGACGAACGCCATGATAACTACGTGCTGTT
TACTGTCTCTCCTACACTGTATTTCCTCCACAGCGAGTCCCTGCCCGCTCTGGACCTCAAGCCTGGTGAA
GGCGCATCTGGCGCCTCAAGGAGACCCTGGGTGCTGGGAAAAGTCATGGAGAAGGAATACTGCCAGGCTA
AAAAGGCACAGAACCGTTTTAAGGTGCCTCTGGGCACCAAATTCTATCGGGTGAAGGCCGTCTCCTGGAA
TAAAAAGGTCCTCGAGCTCAAGCTTCGAATTCTGCAGTCGACGGTACCGCGGGCCCGGGATCCACCGGTC
GCCACCATGGTGAGCAAGGGCGAGGAGGATAACATGGCCATCATCAAGGAGTTCATGCGCTTCAAGGTGC
ACATGGAGGGCTCCGTGAACGGCCACGAGTTCGAGATCGAGGGCGAGGGCGAGGGCCGCCCCTACGAGGG
CACCCAGACCGCCAAGCTGAAGGTGACCAAGGGTGGCCCCCTGCCCTTCGCCTGGGACATCCTGTCCCCT
CAGTTCATGTACGGCTCCAAGGCCTACGTGAAGCACCCCGCCGACATCCCCGACTACTTGAAGCTGTCCT
TCCCCGAGGGCTTCAAGTGGGAGCGCGTGATGAACTTCGAGGACGGCGGCGTGGTGACCGTGACCCAGGA
CTCCTCCCTGCAGGACGGCGAGTTCATCTACAAGGTGAAGCTGCGCGGCACCAACTTCCCCTCCGACGGC
CCCGTAATGCAGAAGAAGACCATGGGCTGGGAGGCCTCCTCCGAGCGGATGTACCCCGAGGACGGCGCCC
TGAAGGGCGAGATCAAGCAGAGGCTGAAGCTGAAGGACGGCGGCCACTACGACGCTGAGGTCAAGACCAC
CTACAAGGCCAAGAAGCCCGTGCAGCTGCCCGGCGCCTACAACGTCAACATCAAGTTGGACATCACCTCC
CACAACGAGGACTACACCATCGTGGAACAGTACGAACGCGCCGAGGGCCGCCACTCCACCGGCGGCATGG
ACGAGCTGTACAAGTAGGGATCCCAGTGTGGTGGTACGTAGGAATTCGCCAGCACAGTGGTCGACCCTGT
GGAATGTGTGTCAGTTAGGGTGTGGAAAGTCCCCAGGCTCCCCAGCAGGCAGAAGTATGCAAAGCATGCA
TCTCAATTAGTCAGCAACCAGGTGTGGAAAGTCCCCAGGCTCCCCAGCAGGCAGAAGTATGCAAAGCATG
CATCTCAATTAGTCAGCAACCATAGTCCCGCCCCTAACTCCGCCCATCCCGCCCCTAACTCCGCCCAGTT
CCGCCCATTCTCCGCCCCATGGCTGACTAATTTTTTTTATTTATGCAGAGGCCGAGGCCGCCTCGGCCTC
TGAGCTATTCCAGAAGTAGTGAGGAGGCTTTTTTGGAGGCCTAGGCTTTTGCAAAAAGCTTGCCAGCTGG
GGCGCCCTCTGGTAAGGTTGGGAAGCCCTGCAGATCTGATCCCGGGGGGCAATGAGATATGAAAAAGCCT
GAACTCACCGCGACGTCTGTCGAGAAGTTTCTGATCGAAAAGTTCGACAGCGTCTCCGACCTGATGCAGC
TCTCGGAGGGCGAAGAATCTCGTGCTTTCAGCTTCGATGTAGGAGGGCGTGGATATGTCCTGCGGGTAAA
TAGCTGCGCCGATGGTTTCTACAAAGATCGTTATGTTTATCGGCACTTTGCATCGGCCGCGCTCCCGATT
CCGGAAGTGCTTGACATTGGGGAATTTAGCGAGAGCCTGACCTATTGCATCTCCCGCCGTGCACAGGGTG
TCACGTTGCAAGACCTGCCTGAAACCGAACTGCCCGCTGTTCTGCAGCCGGTCGCGGAGGCCATGGATGC
GATCGCTGCGGCCGATCTTAGCCAGACGAGCGGGTTCGGCCCATTCGGACCGCAAGGAATCGGTCAATAC
ACTACATGGCGTGATTTCATATGCGCGATTGCTGATCCCCATGTGTATCACTGGCAAACTGTGATGGACG
ACACCGTCAGTGCGTCCGTCGCGCAGGCTCTCGATGAGCTGATGCTTTGGGCCGAGGACTGCCCCGAAGT
CCGGCACCTCGTGCACGCGGATTTCGGCTCCAACAATGTCCTGACGGACAATGGCCGCATAACAGCGGTC
ATTGACTGGAGCGAGGCGATGTTCGGGGATTCCCAATACGAGGTCGCCAACATCTTCTTCTGGAGGCCGT
GGTTGGCTTGTATGGAGCAGCAGACGCGCTACTTCGAGCGGAGGCATCCGGAGCTTGCAGGATCGCCGCG
GCTCCGGGCGTATATGCTCCGCATTGGTCTTGACCAACTCTATCAGAGCTTGGTTGACGGCAATTTCGAT
GATGCAGCTTGGGCGCAGGGTCGATGCGACGCAATCGTCCGATCCGGAGCCGGGACTGTCGGGCGTACAC
AAATCGCCCGCAGAAGCGCGGCCGTCTGGACCGATGGCTGTGTAGAAGTACTCGCCGATAGTGGAAACCG
ACGCCCCAGCACTCGTCCGAGGGCAAAGGAATAGAGTAGATGCCGACCGGGATCTATCGATGCGGCGGGT
GTGGTGGTTACGCGTCGACAATCAACCTCTGGATTACAAAATTTGTGAAAGATTGACTGGTATTCTTAAC
TATGTTGCTCCTTTTACGCTATGTGGATACGCTGCTTTAATGCCTTTGTATCATGCTATTGCTTCCCGTA
TGGCTTTCATTTTCTCCTCCTTGTATAAATCCTGGTTGCTGTCTCTTTATGAGGAGTTGTGGCCCGTTGT
CAGGCAACGTGGCGTGGTGTGCACTGTGTTTGCTGACGCAACCCCCACTGGTTGGGGCATTGCCACCACC
TGTCAGCTCCTTTCCGGGACTTTCGCTTTCCCCCTCCCTATTGCCACGGCGGAACTCATCGCCGCCTGCC
TTGCCCGCTGCTGGACAGGGGCTCGGCTGTTGGGCACTGACAATTCCGTGGTGTTGTCGGGGAAATCATC
GTCCTTTCCTTGGCTGCTCGCCTGTGTTGCCACCTGGATTCTGCGCGGGACGTCCTTCTGCTACGTCCCT
TCGGCCCTCAATCCAGCGGACCTTCCTTCCCGCGGCCTGCTGCCGGCTCTGCGGCCTCTTCCGCGTCTTC
GCCTTCGCCCTCAGACGAGTCGGATCTCCCTTTGGGCCGCCTCCCCGCCTGGTACCTTTAAGACCAATGA
CTTACAAGGCAGCTGTAGATCTTAGCCACTTTTTAAAAGAAAAGGGGGGACTGGAAGGGCTAATTCACTC
CCAACGAAGATAAGATCTGCTTTTTGCTTGTACTGGGTCTCTCTGGTTAGACCAGATCTGAGCCTGGGAG
CTCTCTGGCTAACTAGGGAACCCACTGCTTAAGCCTCAATAAAGCTTGCCTTGAGTGCTTCAAGTAGTGT
GTGCCCGTCTGTTGTGTGACTCTGGTAACTAGAGATCCCTCAGACCCTTTTAGTCAGTGTGGAAAATCTC
TAGCAGTAGTAGTTCATGTCATCTTATTATTCAGTATTTATAACTTGCAAAGAAATGAATATCAGAGAGT
GAGAGGAACTTGTTTATTGCAGCTTATAATGGTTACAAATAAAGCAATAGCATCACAAATTTCACAAATA
AAGCATTTTTTTCACTGCATTCTAGTTGTGGTTTGTCCAAACTCATCAATGTATCTTATCATGTCTGGCT
CTAGCTATCCCGCCCCTAACTCCGCCCATCCCGCCCCTAACTCCGCCCAGTTCCGCCCATTCTCCGCCCC
ATGGCTGACTAATTTTTTTTATTTATGCAGAGGCCGAGGCCGCCTCGGCCTCTGAGCTATTCCAGAAGTA
GTGAGGAGGCTTTTTTGGAGGCCTAGACTTTTGCAGAGACCAAATTCGTAATCATGTCATAGCTGTTTCC
TGTGTGAAATTGTTATCCGCTCACAATTCCACACAACATACGAGCCGGAAGCATAAAGTGTAAAGCCTGG
GGTGCCTAATGAGTGAGCTAACTCACATTAATTGCGTTGCGCTCACTGCCCGCTTTCCAGTCGGGAAACC
TGTCGTGCCAGCTGCATTAATGAATCGGCCAACGCGCGGGGAGAGGCGGTTTGCGTATTGGGCGCTCTTC
CGCTTCCTCGCTCACTGACTCGCTGCGCTCGGTCGTTCGGCTGCGGCGAGCGGTATCAGCTCACTCAAAG
GCGGTAATACGGTTATCCACAGAATCAGGGGATAACGCAGGAAAGAACATGTGAGCAAAAGGCCAGCAAA
AGGCCAGGAACCGTAAAAAGGCCGCGTTGCTGGCGTTTTTCCATAGGCTCCGCCCCCCTGACGAGCATCA
CAAAAATCGACGCTCAAGTCAGAGGTGGCGAAACCCGACAGGACTATAAAGATACCAGGCGTTTCCCCCT
GGAAGCTCCCTCGTGCGCTCTCCTGTTCCGACCCTGCCGCTTACCGGATACCTGTCCGCCTTTCTCCCTT
CGGGAAGCGTGGCGCTTTCTCATAGCTCACGCTGTAGGTATCTCAGTTCGGTGTAGGTCGTTCGCTCCAA
GCTGGGCTGTGTGCACGAACCCCCCGTTCAGCCCGACCGCTGCGCCTTATCCGGTAACTATCGTCTTGAG
TCCAACCCGGTAAGACACGACTTATCGCCACTGGCAGCAGCCACTGGTAACAGGATTAGCAGAGCGAGGT
ATGTAGGCGGTGCTACAGAGTTCTTGAAGTGGTGGCCTAACTACGGCTACACTAGAAGAACAGTATTTGG
TATCTGCGCTCTGCTGAAGCCAGTTACCTTCGGAAAAAGAGTTGGTAGCTCTTGATCCGGCAAACAAACC
ACCGCTGGTAGCGGTGGTTTTTTTGTTTGCAAGCAGCAGATTACGCGCAGAAAAAAAGGATCTCAAGAAG
ATCCTTTGATCTTTTCTACGGGGTCTGACGCTCAGTGGAACGAAAACTCACGTTAAGGGATTTTGGTCAT
GAGATTATCAAAAAGGATCTTCACCTAGATCCTTTTAAATTAAAAATGAAGTTTTAAATCAATCTAAAGT
ATATATGAGTAAACTTGGTCTGACAGTTACCAATGCTTAATCAGTGAGGCACCTATCTCAGCGATCTGTC
TATTTCGTTCATCCATAGTTGCCTGACTCCCCGTCGTGTAGATAACTACGATACGGGAGGGCTTACCATC
TGGCCCCAGTGCTGCAATGATACCGCGAGACCCACGCTCACCGGCTCCAGATTTATCAGCAATAAACCAG
CCAGCCGGAAGGGCCGAGCGCAGAAGTGGTCCTGCAACTTTATCCGCCTCCATCCAGTCTATTAATTGTT
GCCGGGAAGCTAGAGTAAGTAGTTCGCCAGTTAATAGTTTGCGCAACGTTGTTGCCATTGCTACAGGCAT
CGTGGTGTCACGCTCGTCGTTTGGTATGGCTTCATTCAGCTCCGGTTCCCAACGATCAAGGCGAGTTACA
TGATCCCCCATGTTGTGCAAAAAAGCGGTTAGCTCCTTCGGTCCTCCGATCGTTGTCAGAAGTAAGTTGG
CCGCAGTGTTATCACTCATGGTTATGGCAGCACTGCATAATTCTCTTACTGTCATGCCATCCGTAAGATG
CTTTTCTGTGACTGGTGAGTACTCAACCAAGTCATTCTGAGAATAGTGTATGCGGCGACCGAGTTGCTCT
TGCCCGGCGTCAATACGGGATAATACCGCGCCACATAGCAGAACTTTAAAAGTGCTCATCATTGGAAAAC
GTTCTTCGGGGCGAAAACTCTCAAGGATCTTACCGCTGTTGAGATCCAGTTCGATGTAACCCACTCGTGC
ACCCAACTGATCTTCAGCATCTTTTACTTTCACCAGCGTTTCTGGGTGAGCAAAAACAGGAAGGCAAAAT
GCCGCAAAAAAGGGAATAAGGGCGACACGGAAATGTTGAATACTCATACTCTTCCTTTTTCAATATTATT
GAAGCATTTATCAGGGTTATTGTCTCATGAGCGGATACATATTTGAATGTATTTAGAAAAATAAACAAAT
AGGGGTTCCGCGCACATTTCCCCGAAAAGTGCCACCTGACGTCTAAGAAACCATTATTATCATGACATTA
ACCTATAAAAATAGGCGTATCACGAGGCCCTTTCGTCTCGCGCGTTTCGGTGATGACGGTGAAAACCTCT
GACACATGCAGCTCCCGGAGACGGTCACAGCTTGTCTGTAAGCGGATGCCGGGAGCAGACAAGCCCGTCA
GGGCGCGTCAGCGGGTGTTGGCGGGTGTCGGGGCTGGCTTAACTATGCGGCATCAGAGCAGATTGTACTG
AGAGTGCACCATATGCGGTGTGAAATACCGCACAGATGCGTAAGGAGAAAATACCGCATCAGGCGCCATT
CGCCATTCAGGCTGCGCAACTGTTGGGAAGGGCGATCGGTGCGGGCCTCTTCGCTATTACGCCAGCTGGC
GAAAGGGGGATGTGCTGCAAGGCGATTAAGTTGGGTAACGCCAGGGTTTTCCCAGTCACGACGTTGTAAA
ACGACGGCCAGTGCCAAGCTG
