>Addgene plasmid #210856 | pCDH1-CMV-FIP200-L324D/R543D/R548D-mCherry-Hygro | depositor partial sequence | sequence record 411090 | IP200-L324D/R543D/R548D (NheI/)
ATGAAGCTCTATGTGTTTCTCGTGAATACCGGCACTACCCTGACCTTTGATACCGAACTGACCGTCCAGA
CCGTGGCTGACCTGAAGCATGCTATCCAGTCTAAATACAAGATCGCAATTCAGCACCAGGTGCTGGTGGT
CAACGGCGGAGAGTGCATGGCCGCTGATCGCAGGGTCTGTACCTATTCAGCCGGCACCGACACTAACCCA
ATCTTCCTCTTTAATAAGGAGATGATTCTGTGCGATAGACCCCCTGCTATCCCCAAGACCACTTTTAGCA
CTGAGAACGACATGGAAATCAAAGTGGAGGAATCCCTGATGATGCCAGCCGTGTTCCACACCGTCGCTTC
TCGCACTCAGCTGGCACTCGAGATGTACGAAGTGGCCAAGAAACTGTGCTCTTTCTGTGAGGGTCTCGTC
CACGATGAACATCTGCAGCACCAGGGCTGGGCAGCCATTATGGCTAACCTGGAGGACTGTTCAAATAGTT
ATCAGAAACTGCTCTTCAAGTTTGAGTCTATCTACTCAAACTATCTGCAGAGCATCGAAGACATTAAACT
GAAGCTCACACACCTGGGAACCGCAGTGAGCGTCATGGCCAAGATCCCTCTGCTCGAGTGCCTGACTAGG
CATTCCTACAGAGAATGTCTGGGTAGGCTCGATAGTCTGCCAGAACACGAGGACAGCGAGAAAGCCGAAA
TGAAGCGCTCTACAGAGCTGGTGCTCTCACCTGACATGCCAAGGACAACCAACGAAAGTCTGCTCACCAG
CTTCCCAAAGTCCGTGGAGCATGTCTCCCCCGACACTGCCGATGCTGAATCTGGAAAGGAGATTAGAGAA
AGTTGCCAGAGCACCGTGCACCAGCAGGACGAGACTACAATTGACACTAAGGACGGCGATCTGCCCTTCT
TTAACGTCAGTCTGCTCGATTGGATCAACGTCCAGGACAGACCTAATGATGTGGAGTCCGACGTCCGGAA
GTGCTTTGATAGCATGTCCCGTCTGGACCCACGTATCATTCGTCCTTTCATCGCAGAGTGTCGTCAGACC
ATTGCCAAGCTGGACAACCAGAATATGAAAGCTATTAAGGGTCTGGAAGATCGGCTCTACGCCCTGGACC
AGATGATCGCTAGCTGTGGACGCCTGGTGAACGAGCAGAAGGAACTCGCTCAGGGTTTCCTGGCAAACCA
GAAAAGAGCCGAGAATCTCAAGGATGCATCAGTGCTGCCTGACCTGTGCCTCAGTCATGCCAATCAGCTG
ATGATTATGCTCCAGAACCACCGCAAGCTGCTCGACATCAAACAGAAGTGTACCACTGCTAAACAGGAGC
TGGCAAACAATCTCCATGTGAGGCTGAAGTGGTGCTGTTTCGTCATGCTGCACGCAGACCAGGATGGCGA
GAAGCTCCAGGCCCTGCTCAGGCTGGTGATTGAGCTGCTCGAAAGAGTGAAGATCGTCGAGGCTCTGTCC
ACCGTCCCACAGATGTACTGCCTGGCAGTGGTCGAGGTGGTCAGACGTAAAATGTTTATCAAGCACTACA
GAGAATGGGCAGGTGCCCTCGTGAAAGATGGCAAGCGTCTGTATGAAGCCGAGAAATCTAAGCGTGAGTC
ATTCGGCAAACTGTTTGACAAGAGCTTCCTCGATAACCGGCTGTTCCGCGGACTCGACAGTTGGCCACCC
AGCTTTTGCACCCAGAAACCTAGGAAGTTCGACTGTGAGCTGCCAGATATCTCCCTCAAGGACCTGCAGT
TTCTCCAGTCCTTCTGCCCATCTGAGGTGCAGCCCTTTCTGAGGGTCCCTCTGCTCTGTGACTTCGAACC
TCTGCACCAGCATGTGCTGGCCCTCCACAACCTCGTCAAGGCTGCACAGAGTCTGGATGAGATGAGCCAG
ACAATCACCGACCTGCTCAGCGAACAGAAGGCTTCTGTGTCACAGACATCCCCACAGTCTGCTAGCTCCC
CCCGTATGGAGAGCACCGCAGGCATCACAACCACTACATCCCCACGTACACCTCCACCACTCACCGTGCA
GGATCCCCTGTGCCCTGCTGTCTGTCCTCTGGAGGAACTCTCTCCAGACAGTATTGATGCACACACTTTC
GACTTTGAGACAATCCCTCATCCAAACATCGAACAGACCATTCACCAGGTGTCCCTGGACCTCGATTCTC
TGGCCGAGAGCCCCGAATCCGATTTTATGTCCGCTGTGAATGAGTTCGTCATTGAGGAAAACCTGTCTTC
ACCCAATCCTATCTCAGACCCACAGAGTCCCGAGATGATGGTGGAATCCCTGTACAGTAGCGTCATCAAC
GCCATTGATTCTCGGCGCATGCAGGACACAAATGTGTGCGGCAAGGAGGACTTTGGAGATCATACCTCTC
TGAACGTCCAGCTCGAACGCTGTAGGGTGGTCGCTCAGGATTCTCATTTCTCAATCCAGACTATTAAGGA
GGACCTGTGCCACTTCCGCACATTTGTGCAGAAGGAACAGTGCGACTTCAGTAACAGCCTGAAATGTACA
GCCGTGGAGATCAGGAACATCATCGAAAAGGTCAAGTGTTCTCTGGAGATCACCCTCAAAGAAAAGCACC
AGAAAGAGCTGCTCTCACTGAAGAACGAATACGAGGGAAAACTGGACGGTCTCATTAAGGAAACCGAGGA
AAACGAGAATAAAATCAAGAAACTGAAGGGAGAGCTGGTGTGCCTCGAGGAAGTCCTGCAGAACAAGGAT
AATGAATTCGCCCTGGTGAAACATGAAAAGGAGGCTGTCATCTGCCTGCAGAATGAGAAAGACCAGAAGC
TGCTCGAAATGGAGAACATTATGCACTCACAGAATTGTGAGATCAAAGAACTGAAGCAGAGTAGAGAGAT
CGTGCTGGAAGATCTCAAGAAACTGCATGTCGAGAATGACGAAAAGCTGCAGCTGCTCCGTGCCGAACTC
CAGAGCCTGGAGCAGTCCCACCTCAAGGAACTGGAGGATACTCTGCAGGTGCGCCATATCCAGGAATTCG
AGAAGGTGATGACAGACCACAGAGTCAGCCTCGAGGAACTGAAGAAAGAGAACCAGCAGATCATTAATCA
GATCCAGGAGTCCCACGCTGAAATCATTCAGGAAAAAGAGAAGCAGCTGCAGGAGCTGAAACTCAAGGTG
TCTGACCTCAGCGATACCCGCTGCAAACTGGAAGTCGAGCTGGCCCTCAAGGAAGCTGAGACTGACGAGA
TCAAAATTCTGCTCGAGGAATCTCGGGCCCAGCAGAAAGAAACCCTGAAGTCACTGCTCGAACAGGAGAC
CGAAAATCTCCGTACTGAGATCAGCAAACTGAACCAGAAGATTCAGGATAACAATGAGAATTACCAAGTG
GGACTCGCTGAACTGAGAACTCTCATGACAATCGAGAAGGACCAGTGTATCTCTGAACTGATTTCACGTC
ATGAGGAAGAGTCAAACATTCTGAAAGCAGAGCTCAATAAAGTGACTAGTCTGCACAACCAGGCCTTCGA
GATCGAGAAGAACCTGAAGGAGCAGATCATTGAACTGCAGTCCAAGCTCGATTCCGAACTGTCTGCCCTC
GAGAGGCAGAAAGACGAAAAGATCACACAGCAGGAAGAGAAGTATGAGGCTATCATTCAGAACCTCGAAA
AAGATAGGCAGAAGCTGGTGTCCTCTCAGGAGCAGGACAGAGAACAGCTGATTCAGAAACTCAATTGCGA
GAAGGACGAAGCAATCCAGACAGCCCTCAAAGAGTTCAAGCTGGAGAGAGAAGTGGTCGAGAAAGAACTG
CTCGAGAAAGTGAAGCACCTGGAAAACCAGATCGCTAAGTCACCCGCAATTGATAGTACCCGTGGTGACT
CAAGTAGCCTGGTGGCCGAGCTCCAGGAAAAGCTGCAGGAAGAGAAGGCTAAGTTTCTGGAGCAGCTCGA
AGAGCAGGAAAAAAGAAAGAACGAAGAGATGCAGAATGTGCGTACAAGCCTGATCGCCGAGCAGCAGACC
AACTTCAATACCGTCCTGACTCGTGAGAAAATGCGGAAGGAAAACATCATTAATGACCTCAGCGATAAAC
TGAAGTCCACCATGCAGCAGCAGGAGCGCGACAAGGATCTCATCGAGTCCCTGTCTGAAGACAGAGCTCG
TCTGCTCGAAGAGAAGAAAAAGCTGGAAGAGGAAGTCAGTAAGCTGAGGTCCTCTTCATTCGTGCCAAGC
CCCTACGTCGCTACTGCACCCGAGCTGTATGGAGCCTGCGCTCCTGAGCTGCCTGGTGAATCAGACCGGA
GTGCCGTGGAGACTGCTGATGAAGGCCGCGTCGACTCTGCCATGGAGACAAGCATGATGTCCGTGCAGGA
AAACATTCATATGCTGTCAGAGGAAAAGCAGAGAATCATGCTGCTCGAGCGTACCCTGCAGCTCAAAGAG
GAAGAGAACAAGCGCCTCAATCAGAGGCTGATGTCACAGAGTATGAGTAGCGTGTCCTCTCGCCACTCCG
AGAAGATCGCCATTAGGGATTTCCAAGTGGGAGACCTGGTCCTCATCATTCTGGACGAACGCCATGATAA
CTACGTGCTGTTTACTGTCTCTCCTACACTGTATTTCCTCCACAGCGAGTCCCTGCCCGCTCTGGACCTC
AAGCCTGGTGAAGGCGCATCTGGCGCCTCAAGGAGACCCTGGGTGCTGGGAAAAGTCATGGAGAAGGAAT
ACTGCCAGGCTAAAAAGGCACAGAACCGTTTTAAGGTGCCTCTGGGCACCAAATTCTATCGGGTGAAGGC
CGTCTCCTGGAATAAAAAGGTC
