>Addgene plasmid #210856 | pCDH1-CMV-FIP200-L324D/R543D/R548D-mCherry-Hygro | depositor partial sequence | sequence record 411091 | linker-mCherry (/BamHI)
CTCGAGCTCAAGCTTCGAATTCTGCAGTCGACGGTACCGCGGGCCCGGGATCCACCGGTCGCCACCATGG
TGAGCAAGGGCGAGGAGGATAACATGGCCATCATCAAGGAGTTCATGCGCTTCAAGGTGCACATGGAGGG
CTCCGTGAACGGCCACGAGTTCGAGATCGAGGGCGAGGGCGAGGGCCGCCCCTACGAGGGCACCCAGACC
GCCAAGCTGAAGGTGACCAAGGGTGGCCCCCTGCCCTTCGCCTGGGACATCCTGTCCCCTCAGTTCATGT
ACGGCTCCAAGGCCTACGTGAAGCACCCCGCCGACATCCCCGACTACTTGAAGCTGTCCTTCCCCGAGGG
CTTCAAGTGGGAGCGCGTGATGAACTTCGAGGACGGCGGCGTGGTGACCGTGACCCAGGACTCCTCCCTG
CAGGACGGCGAGTTCATCTACAAGGTGAAGCTGCGCGGCACCAACTTCCCCTCCGACGGCCCCGTAATGC
AGAAGAAGACCATGGGCTGGGAGGCCTCCTCCGAGCGGATGTACCCCGAGGACGGCGCCCTGAAGGGCGA
GATCAAGCAGAGGCTGAAGCTGAAGGACGGCGGCCACTACGACGCTGAGGTCAAGACCACCTACAAGGCC
AAGAAGCCCGTGCAGCTGCCCGGCGCCTACAACGTCAACATCAAGTTGGACATCACCTCCCACAACGAGG
ACTACACCATCGTGGAACAGTACGAACGCGCCGAGGGCCGCCACTCCACCGGCGGCATGGACGAGCTGTA
CAAGTAG
